Addgene plasmid #136181: pCDNA4.TO-ORF21-2xCSTREP
Purpose: Expresses C-terminally strep tagged Kaposi's Sarcoma Associated Herpesvirus (KSHV) ORF21
Depositing lab: Britt Glaunsinger. Depositing organization: University of California, Berkeley. Publication: Global mapping of herpesvirus-host protein complexes reveals a transcription strategy for late genes. Davis ZH, Verschueren E, Jang GM, Kleffman K, Johnson JR, Park J, Von Dollen J, Maher MC, Johnson T, Newton W, Jager S, Shales M, Horner J, Hernandez RD, Krogan NJ, Glaunsinger BA. Mol Cell. 2015 Jan 22;57(2):349-60. doi: 10.1016/j.molcel.2014.11.026. Epub 2014 Dec 24. PubMed 25544563.
Backbone
  Vector backbone: pCDNA4.TO
  Backbone manufacturer: Invitrogen
  Vector type: Mammalian Expression
  Selectable markers: Zeocin
Growth in bacteria
  Bacterial resistance: Ampicillin, 100 μg/mL
  Growth temperature: 37°C
  Growth strain: DH5alpha
  Copy number: High Copy
Gene/Insert
  Gene/Insert name: ORF21
  Species: Kaposi's sarcoma-associated herpesvirus (KSHV)
  Promoter: CMV
  Cloning method: Restriction Enzyme; 5′ cloning site Unknown (unknown if destroyed)
  Sequencing primers: 5′ CGCAAATGGGCGGTAGGCGTG; 3′ TAGAAGGCACAGTCGAGGCT
Resource information
  A portion of this plasmid was derived from a plasmid made by: cDNA of reactivated TREx BCBL-1-RTA cells
Terms and licenses: Academic/Nonprofit Terms; Industry Terms: Not Available to Industry
How to cite: pCDNA4.TO-ORF21-2xCSTREP was a gift from Britt Glaunsinger (Addgene plasmid # 136181 ; http://n2t.net/addgene:136181 ; RRID:Addgene_136181)
