[The description below was written by a language model from this plasmid's Addgene catalogue record and pLannotate feature annotations shown in this document.]
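Description:
pCDNA4.TO-ORF21-2xCSTREP is a mammalian expression plasmid built on the Invitrogen pcDNA4/TO backbone that expresses ORF21 of Kaposi's sarcoma-associated herpesvirus (KSHV) with a C-terminal double Strep tag. The sequenced record is about 6.9 kb. In E. coli it is maintained as a high-copy plasmid through a ColE1/pUC-type origin and selected with ampicillin via the β-lactamase gene. An f1 origin is also present. For selection in mammalian cells, the Sh ble (BleoR) gene confers Zeocin resistance. It sits behind tandem SV40 early and bacterial EM7 promoters and is followed by an SV40 polyadenylation signal, so the same marker can function in both hosts.

The expression cassette uses the human CMV immediate-early enhancer and promoter. Immediately downstream are two short elements that the automated annotation labels as tet-operator-containing promoter fragments. These correspond to the tandem tet operator sites characteristic of the TO backbone. They allow strong constitutive expression in ordinary cells and tetracycline- or doxycycline-inducible expression in cells that supply the Tet repressor. The ORF21 coding sequence is annotated as the KSHV thymidine kinase, which phosphorylates thymidine to dTMP in the pyrimidine salvage pathway, and it is terminated by the bovine growth hormone polyadenylation signal. The Strep tags are not separately annotated in the feature table, but presumably lie in the unannotated interval between the end of the kinase match and the polyadenylation signal.

The insert was derived from cDNA of reactivated KSHV-infected cells. The tagged design and the associated study point to affinity purification of ORF21 from transfected cells to map virus–host protein complexes.
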