Features (pLannotate 1.2.2; 22 found; start..end, strand, type, name):
     28..80      -  misc_feature   bom (fragment): basis of mobility region from pBR322
    235..614     +  enhancer       CMV enhancer: human cytomegalovirus immediate early enhancer
    615..818     +  promoter       CMV promoter: human cytomegalovirus (CMV) immediate early promoter
    820..839     +  promoter       PLtetO-1 promoter (fragment): modified phage lambda PL promoter with tet operator sites (Lutz and Bujard, 1997)
    841..860     +  promoter       PLtetO-1 promoter (fragment): modified phage lambda PL promoter with tet operator sites (Lutz and Bujard, 1997)
    868..901     +  promoter       TRE3GV promoter (fragment): 3rd-generation Tet-responsive promoter that can be activated by binding of Tet-On® 3G, optimized for retroviral and lentiviral vectors
   1025..2764    +  CDS            TK: KITH_HHV8P - Protein inferred from homology: Swiss-Prot protein existence level 3. Catalyzes the transfer of the gamma-phospho group of ATP to thymidine to generate dTMP in the salvage pathway of pyrimidine synthesis. The dTMP serves as a substrate for DNA polymerase during viral DNA replication. Allows the virus to be reactivated and to grow in non-proliferative cells lacking a high concentration of phosphorylated nucleic acid precursors. From Human herpesvirus 8 type P (isolate GK18) (HHV-8) (Kaposi's sarcoma-associated herpesvirus).
   2910..3134    +  polyA_signal   bGH poly(A) signal: bovine growth hormone polyadenylation signal
   3138..3159    +  promoter       SV40 promoter (fragment): SV40 enhancer and early promoter
   3180..3608    +  rep_origin     f1 ori (sequence partly withheld): f1 bacteriophage origin of replication; arrow indicates direction of (+) strand synthesis
   3622..3951    +  promoter       SV40 promoter: SV40 enhancer and early promoter
   3999..4046    +  promoter       EM7 promoter: synthetic bacterial promoter&nbsp
   4065..4439    +  CDS            BleoR: antibiotic-binding protein; Sh ble from Streptoalloteichus hindustanus; confers resistance to bleomycin, phleomycin, and Zeocin™
   4449..4574    +  CDS            ble (fragment): BLE_KLEPN - Experimental evidence at protein level: Swiss-Prot protein existence level 1. Binding protein with a strong affinity to the bleomycin family of antibiotics. Binds to CL990; an antimitotic-antibiotic compound. From Klebsiella pneumoniae.
   4569..4690    +  polyA_signal   SV40 poly(A) signal: SV40 polyadenylation signal
   4763..4779    -  protein_bind   lac operator: The lac repressor binds to the lac operator to inhibit transcription in E. coli. This inhibition can be relieved by adding lactose or isopropyl-β-D-thiogalactopyranoside (IPTG). lac repressor encoded by lacI
   4787..4817    -  promoter       lac promoter: promoter for the E. coli lac operon
   4832..4853    -  protein_bind   CAP binding site: CAP binding activates transcription in the presence of cAMP. E. coli catabolite activator protein
   4866..4958    -  CDS            lacI (fragment): lac repressor; lacI; The lac repressor binds to the lac operator to inhibit transcription in E. coli. This inhibition can be relieved by adding lactose or isopropyl-β-D-thiogalactopyranoside (IPTG).
   5141..5729    -  rep_origin     ori: high-copy-number ColE1/pMB1/pBR322/pUC origin of replication
   5900..6760    -  CDS            AmpR: β-lactamase; bla; confers resistance to ampicillin, carbenicillin, and related antibiotics
   6761..6865    -  promoter       AmpR promoter: bla
>Addgene plasmid #136181 | pCDNA4.TO-ORF21-2xCSTREP | addgene full sequence | sequence record 267434 | Addgene NGS Result
GACGGATCGGGAGATCTCCCGATCCCCTATGGTGCACTCTCAGTACAATCTGCTCTGATGCCGCATAGTT
AAGCCAGTATCTGCTCCCTGCTTGTGTGTTGGAGGTCGCTGAGTAGTGCGCGAGCAAAATTTAAGCTACA
ACAAGGCAAGGCTTGACCGACAATTGCATGAAGAATCTGCTTAGGGTTAGGCGTTTTGCGCTGCTTCGCG
ATGTACGGGCCAGATATACGCGTTGACATTGATTATTGACTAGTTATTAATAGTAATCAATTACGGGGTC
ATTAGTTCATAGCCCATATATGGAGTTCCGCGTTACATAACTTACGGTAAATGGCCCGCCTGGCTGACCG
CCCAACGACCCCCGCCCATTGACGTCAATAATGACGTATGTTCCCATAGTAACGCCAATAGGGACTTTCC
ATTGACGTCAATGGGTGGAGTATTTACGGTAAACTGCCCACTTGGCAGTACATCAAGTGTATCATATGCC
AAGTACGCCCCCTATTGACGTCAATGACGGTAAATGGCCCGCCTGGCATTATGCCCAGTACATGACCTTA
TGGGACTTTCCTACTTGGCAGTACATCTACGTATTAGTCATCGCTATTACCATGGTGATGCGGTTTTGGC
AGTACATCAATGGGCGTGGATAGCGGTTTGACTCACGGGGATTTCCAAGTCTCCACCCCATTGACGTCAA
TGGGAGTTTGTTTTGGCACCAAAATCAACGGGACTTTCCAAAATGTCGTAACAACTCCGCCCCATTGACG
CAAATGGGCGGTAGGCGTGTACGGTGGGAGGTCTATATAAGCAGAGCTCTCCCTATCAGTGATAGAGATC
TCCCTATCAGTGATAGAGATCGTCGACGAGCTCGTTTAGTGAACCGTCAGATCGCCTGGAGACGCCATCC
ACGCTGTTTTGACCTCCATAGAAGACACCGGGACCGATCCAGCCTCCGGACTCTAGCGTTTAAACTTAAG
CTTGGTACCGAGCTCGGATCCACTAGTCCAGTGTGGTGGAATTCATGGCAGAAGGCGGTTTTGGAGCGGA
CTCGGTGGGGCGCGGCGGAGAAAAGGCCTCTGTGACTAGGGGAGGCAGGTGGGACTTGGGGAGCTCGGAC
GACGAATCAAGCACCTCCACAACCAGCACGGATATGGACGACCTCCCTGAGGAGAGGAAACCACTAACGG
GAAAGTCTGTAAAAACCTCGTACATATACGACGTGCCCACCGTCCCGACCAGCAAGCCGTGGCATTTAAT
GCACGACAACTCCCTCTACGCAACGCCTAGGTTTCCGCCCAGACCTCTCATACGGCACCCTTCCGAAAAA
GGCAGCATTTTTGCCAGTCGGTTGTCAGCGACTGACGACGACTCGGGAGACTACGCGCCAATGGATCGCT
TCGCCTTCCAGAGCCCCAGGGTGTGTGGTCGCCCTCCCCTTCCGCCTCCAAATCACCCACCTCCGGCAAC
TAGGCCGGCAGACGCGTCAATGGGGGACGTGGGCTGGGCGGATCTGCAGGGACTCAAGAGGACCCCAAAG
GGATTTTTAAAAACATCTACCAAGGGGGGCAGTCTCAAAGCCCGTGGACGCGATGTAGGTGACCGTCTCA
GGGACGGCGGCTTTGCCTTTAGTCCTAGGGGCGTGAAATCTGCCATAGGGCAAAACATTAAATCATGGTT
GGGGATCGGAGAATCATCGGCGACTGCTGTCCCCGTCACCACGCAGCTTATGGTACCGGTGCACCTCATT
AGAACGCCTGTGACCGTGGACTACAGGAATGTTTATTTGCTTTACTTAGAGGGGGTAATGGGTGTGGGCA
AATCAACGCTGGTCAACGCCGTGTGCGGGATCTTGCCCCAGGAGAGAGTGACAAGTTTTCCCGAGCCCAT
GGTGTACTGGACGAGGGCATTTACAGATTGTTACAAGGAAATTTCCCACCTGATGAAGTCTGGTAAGGCG
GGAGACCCGCTGACGTCTGCCAAAATATACTCATGCCAAAACAAGTTTTCGCTCCCCTTCCGGACGAACG
CCACCGCTATCCTGCGAATGATGCAGCCCTGGAACGTTGGGGGTGGGTCTGGGAGGGGCACTCACTGGTG
CGTCTTTGATAGGCATCTCCTCTCCCCAGCAGTGGTGTTCCCTCTCATGCACCTGAAACACGGCCGCCTA
TCTTTTGATCACTTCTTTCAATTACTTTCCATCTTTAGAGCCACAGAAGGCGACGTGGTCGCCATTCTCA
CCCTCTCCAGCGCCGAGTCGTTGCGGCGGGTCAGGGCGAGGGGAAGAAAGAACGACGGGACGGTGGAGCA
AAACTACATCAGAGAATTGGCGTGGGCTTATCACGCCGTGTACTGTTCATGGATCATGTTGCAGTACATC
ACTGTGGAGCAGATGGTACAACTATGCGTACAAACCACAAATATTCCGGAAATCTGCTTCCGCAGCGTGC
GCCTGGCACACAAGGAGGAAACTTTGAAAAACCTTCACGAGCAGAGCATGCTACCTATGATCACCGGTGT
ACTGGATCCCGTGAGACATCATCCCGTCGTGATCGAGCTTTGCTTTTGTTTCTTCACAGAGCTGAGAAAA
TTACAATTTATCGTAGCCGACGCGGATAAGTTCCACGACGACGTATGCGGCCTGTGGACCGAAATCTACA
GGCAGATCCTGTCCAATCCGGCTATTAAACCCAGGGCCATCAACTGGCCAGCATTAGAGAGCCAGTCTAA
AGCAGTTAATCACCTAGAGGAGACATGCAGGGTCTCGGGGCGGCCGCTCGAGGGAGGCGGTGGATGGAGC
CACCCCCAGTTCGAGAAGGGCGGCGGCAGCGGCGGCGGCAGCGGCGGCGGCAGCTGGAGCCACCCCCAGT
TCGAGAAGGGGCCCGTTTAAACCCGCTGATCAGCCTCGACTGTGCCTTCTAGTTGCCAGCCATCTGTTGT
TTGCCCCTCCCCCGTGCCTTCCTTGACCCTGGAAGGTGCCACTCCCACTGTCCTTTCCTAATAAAATGAG
GAAATTGCATCGCATTGTCTGAGTAGGTGTCATTCTATTCTGGGGGGTGGGGTGGGGCAGGACAGCAAGG
GGGAGGATTGGGAAGACAATAGCAGGCATGCTGGGGATGCGGTGGGCTCTATGGCTTCTGAGGCGGAAAG
AACCAGCTGGGGCTCTAGGGGGTATCCCC
[124 nt withheld, positions 3180-3303]
C
[91 nt withheld, positions 3305-3395]
A
[49 nt withheld, positions 3397-3445]
CCTTTGACGTTGGAGTCCACGTTCTTT
[37 nt withheld, positions 3473-3509]
ACCCTATCTCGGTCTATTCTTTTGATTTATAAGGGATTTTGCCGATTTCGGCCTATTGGTTAAAAAATGA
GCTGATTTAACAAAAATTTAACGCGAATTAATTCTGTGGAATGTGTGTCAGTTAGGGTGTGGAAAGTCCC
CAGGCTCCCCAGCAGGCAGAAGTATGCAAAGCATGCATCTCAATTAGTCAGCAACCAGGTGTGGAAAGTC
CCCAGGCTCCCCAGCAGGCAGAAGTATGCAAAGCATGCATCTCAATTAGTCAGCAACCATAGTCCCGCCC
CTAACTCCGCCCATCCCGCCCCTAACTCCGCCCAGTTCCGCCCATTCTCCGCCCCATGGCTGACTAATTT
TTTTTATTTATGCAGAGGCCGAGGCCGCCTCTGCCTCTGAGCTATTCCAGAAGTAGTGAGGAGGCTTTTT
TGGAGGCCTAGGCTTTTGCAAAAAGCTCCCGGGAGCTTGTATATCCATTTTCGGATCTGATCAGCACGTG
TTGACAATTAATCATCGGCATAGTATATCGGCATAGTATAATACGACAAGGTGAGGAACTAAACCATGGC
CAAGTTGACCAGTGCCGTTCCGGTGCTCACCGCGCGCGACGTCGCCGGAGCGGTCGAGTTCTGGACCGAC
CGGCTCGGGTTCTCCCGGGACTTCGTGGAGGACGACTTCGCCGGTGTGGTCCGGGACGACGTGACCCTGT
TCATCAGCGCGGTCCAGGACCAGGTGGTGCCGGACAACACCCTGGCCTGGGTGTGGGTGCGCGGCCTGGA
CGAGCTGTACGCCGAGTGGTCGGAGGTCGTGTCCACGAACTTCCGGGACGCCTCCGGGCCGGCCATGACC
GAGATCGGCGAGCAGCCGTGGGGGCGGGAGTTCGCCCTGCGCGACCCGGCCGGCAACTGCGTGCACTTCG
TGGCCGAGGAGCAGGACTGACACGTGCTACGAGATTTCGATTCCACCGCCGCCTTCTATGAAAGGTTGGG
CTTCGGAATCGTTTTCCGGGACGCCGGCTGGATGATCCTCCAGCGCGGGGATCTCATGCTGGAGTTCTTC
GCCCACCCCAACTTGTTTATTGCAGCTTATAATGGTTACAAATAAAGCAATAGCATCACAAATTTCACAA
ATAAAGCATTTTTTTCACTGCATTCTAGTTGTGGTTTGTCCAAACTCATCAATGTATCTTATCATGTCTG
TATACCGTCGACCTCTAGCTAGAGCTTGGCGTAATCATGGTCATAGCTGTTTCCTGTGTGAAATTGTTAT
CCGCTCACAATTCCACACAACATACGAGCCGGAAGCATAAAGTGTAAAGCCTGGGGTGCCTAATGAGTGA
GCTAACTCACATTAATTGCGTTGCGCTCACTGCCCGCTTTCCAGTCGGGAAACCTGTCGTGCCAGCTGCA
TTAATGAATCGGCCAACGCGCGGGGAGAGGCGGTTTGCGTATTGGGCGCTCTTCCGCTTCCTCGCTCACT
GACTCGCTGCGCTCGGTCGTTCGGCTGCGGCGAGCGGTATCAGCTCACTCAAAGGCGGTAATACGGTTAT
CCACAGAATCAGGGGATAACGCAGGAAAGAACATGTGAGCAAAAGGCCAGCAAAAGGCCAGGAACCGTAA
AAAGGCCGCGTTGCTGGCGTTTTTCCATAGGCTCCGCCCCCCTGACGAGCATCACAAAAATCGACGCTCA
AGTCAGAGGTGGCGAAACCCGACAGGACTATAAAGATACCAGGCGTTTCCCCCTGGAAGCTCCCTCGTGC
GCTCTCCTGTTCCGACCCTGCCGCTTACCGGATACCTGTCCGCCTTTCTCCCTTCGGGAAGCGTGGCGCT
TTCTCATAGCTCACGCTGTAGGTATCTCAGTTCGGTGTAGGTCGTTCGCTCCAAGCTGGGCTGTGTGCAC
GAACCCCCCGTTCAGCCCGACCGCTGCGCCTTATCCGGTAACTATCGTCTTGAGTCCAACCCGGTAAGAC
ACGACTTATCGCCACTGGCAGCAGCCACTGGTAACAGGATTAGCAGAGCGAGGTATGTAGGCGGTGCTAC
AGAGTTCTTGAAGTGGTGGCCTAACTACGGCTACACTAGAAGAACAGTATTTGGTATCTGCGCTCTGCTG
AAGCCAGTTACCTTCGGAAAAAGAGTTGGTAGCTCTTGATCCGGCAAACAAACCACCGCTGGTAGCGGTG
GTTTTTTTGTTTGCAAGCAGCAGATTACGCGCAGAAAAAAAGGATCTCAAGAAGATCCTTTGATCTTTTC
TACGGGGTCTGACGCTCAGTGGAACGAAAACTCACGTTAAGGGATTTTGGTCATGAGATTATCAAAAAGG
ATCTTCACCTAGATCCTTTTAAATTAAAAATGAAGTTTTAAATCAATCTAAAGTATATATGAGTAAACTT
GGTCTGACAGTTACCAATGCTTAATCAGTGAGGCACCTATCTCAGCGATCTGTCTATTTCGTTCATCCAT
AGTTGCCTGACTCCCCGTCGTGTAGATAACTACGATACGGGAGGGCTTACCATCTGGCCCCAGTGCTGCA
ATGATACCGCGAGACCCACGCTCACCGGCTCCAGATTTATCAGCAATAAACCAGCCAGCCGGAAGGGCCG
AGCGCAGAAGTGGTCCTGCAACTTTATCCGCCTCCATCCAGTCTATTAATTGTTGCCGGGAAGCTAGAGT
AAGTAGTTCGCCAGTTAATAGTTTGCGCAACGTTGTTGCCATTGCTACAGGCATCGTGGTGTCACGCTCG
TCGTTTGGTATGGCTTCATTCAGCTCCGGTTCCCAACGATCAAGGCGAGTTACATGATCCCCCATGTTGT
GCAAAAAAGCGGTTAGCTCCTTCGGTCCTCCGATCGTTGTCAGAAGTAAGTTGGCCGCAGTGTTATCACT
CATGGTTATGGCAGCACTGCATAATTCTCTTACTGTCATGCCATCCGTAAGATGCTTTTCTGTGACTGGT
GAGTACTCAACCAAGTCATTCTGAGAATAGTGTATGCGGCGACCGAGTTGCTCTTGCCCGGCGTCAATAC
GGGATAATACCGCGCCACATAGCAGAACTTTAAAAGTGCTCATCATTGGAAAACGTTCTTCGGGGCGAAA
ACTCTCAAGGATCTTACCGCTGTTGAGATCCAGTTCGATGTAACCCACTCGTGCACCCAACTGATCTTCA
GCATCTTTTACTTTCACCAGCGTTTCTGGGTGAGCAAAAACAGGAAGGCAAAATGCCGCAAAAAAGGGAA
TAAGGGCGACACGGAAATGTTGAATACTCATACTCTTCCTTTTTCAATATTATTGAAGCATTTATCAGGG
TTATTGTCTCATGAGCGGATACATATTTGAATGTATTTAGAAAAATAAACAAATAGGGGTTCCGCGCACA
TTTCCCCGAAAAGTGCCACCTGACGTC
